Addgene plasmid #85801: pPS
Purpose: (Empty Backbone) Backbone for pooled cloning of Perturb-seq libraries
Depositing lab: Aviv Regev. Depositing organization: Broad Institute. Publication: Perturb-Seq: Dissecting Molecular Circuits with Scalable Single-Cell RNA Profiling of Pooled Genetic Screens. Dixit A, Parnas O, Li B, Chen J, Fulco CP, Jerby-Arnon L, Marjanovic ND, Dionne D, Burks T, Raychowdhury R, Adamson B, Norman TM, Lander ES, Weissman JS, Friedman N, Regev A. Cell. 2016 Dec 15;167(7):1853-1866.e17. doi: 10.1016/j.cell.2016.11.038. PubMed 27984732.
Backbone
  Vector backbone: pBA439
  Backbone manufacturer: Jonathan Weissman (Addgene #85967)
  Backbone size (bp): 6000
  Vector type: Mammalian Expression, Lentiviral, CRISPR
  Promoter: hU6
Growth in bacteria
  Bacterial resistance: Ampicillin, 100 μg/mL
  Growth temperature: 30°C
  Growth strain: NEB Stable
  Copy number: High Copy
Gene/Insert
  Cloning method: Gibson Cloning
  Sequencing primers: 5′ WPRE-R CATAGCGTAAAAGGAGCAACA
Terms and licenses: Academic/Nonprofit Terms; Industry Terms: Not Available to Industry
How to cite: pPS was a gift from Aviv Regev (Addgene plasmid # 85801 ; http://n2t.net/addgene:85801 ; RRID:Addgene_85801)
