[The description below was written by a language model from this plasmid's Addgene catalogue record, the feature table of its GenBank file and pLannotate feature annotations shown in this document.]
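Description:
pPS is an empty lentiviral CRISPR backbone, derived from pBA439 by Gibson assembly of a synthetic fragment, and intended for pooled cloning of Perturb-seq libraries, in which guide RNA perturbations are read out together with single-cell RNA profiles. It is propagated in bacteria as a high-copy plasmid through a ColE1/pUC-type origin with ampicillin selection (AmpR). The viral framework is HIV-1 based. A CMV enhancer/promoter drives a truncated 5' LTR, followed by the Ψ packaging signal with a gag fragment, the RRE for Rev-dependent export, and the cPPT/CTS. WPRE and a 3' LTR lie downstream. The two sequence records differ slightly in length (about 6.6 kb each) but agree on the layout.

The cargo region between cPPT and WPRE is arranged antiparallel to the viral genome. On the reverse strand, a human U6 Pol III promoter sits upstream of a filler flanked by two BsmBI sites, where guide spacers are inserted. An optimized S. pyogenes sgRNA scaffold follows the filler. Further along the same strand are two annotated cloning sites, each bounded by paired restriction sites. A NotI pair is labelled for an EF1a-Puro-BFP cassette, and an EcoRI pair is labelled for "GBC", presumably a guide barcode, although the record does not expand the abbreviation. A reverse-oriented bGH polyadenylation signal terminates this strand, so an inserted Pol II cassette would yield a polyadenylated transcript carrying the barcode near its 3' end.

As deposited, the plasmid carries no mammalian selection marker, reporter, guide or barcode. The automated annotation also reports a loxP site near the U6 promoter. Its short lacZα, GST and MCS hits are probably incidental matches.
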