LOCUS       pPS 6593 bp DNA circular UNA 30-DEC-2016
DEFINITION  Gibson Assembly of 1_gBlock_site-site-scaf-BsmBI-hU6 into
            1_PmeI-HpaI_WeissmanPlasmid.
ACCESSION   urn.local...6vsu9by-y
VERSION     urn.local...6vsu9by-y
KEYWORDS    .
SOURCE
  ORGANISM  .
FEATURES             Location/Qualifiers
     origin          0^1
                     /label="origin"
     promoter        241..269
                     /ApEinfo_revcolor="#f58a5e"
                     /ApEinfo_fwdcolor="#f58a5e"
                     /label="AmpR promoter"
     promoter        595..1158
                     /ApEinfo_revcolor="#c6c9d1"
                     /ApEinfo_fwdcolor="#c6c9d1"
                     /label="pU6 5'CMV promoter"
     LTR             1176..1356
                     /ApEinfo_revcolor="#85dae9"
                     /ApEinfo_fwdcolor="#85dae9"
                     /label="LTR 5'"
     misc_feature    1408..1545
                     /created_by="User"
                     /label="Psi"
     misc_feature    1512..1882
                     /created_by="User"
                     /label="Gag"
     misc_feature    2028..2269
                     /created_by="User"
                     /label="RRE"
     misc_feature    2787..2904
                     /created_by="User"
                     /label="cPPT"
     primer_bind     2913..2932
                     /Sequence="TTACAGGGACAGCAGAGATC"
                     /Hairpin_Tm="None"
                     /Tm="56.3"
                     /Self_Dimer_Tm="None" /%GC="50.0"
                     /created_by="primer3"
                     /label="pHR-F"
     polyA_signal    complement(2963..3190)
                     /ApEinfo_revcolor="#c7b0e3"
                     /ApEinfo_fwdcolor="#c7b0e3"
                     /modified_by="User"
                     /label="ANTIPARALLEL - BGH pA"
     misc_feature    3184..3738
                     /Original_Bases
                     /label
                     /note="Geneious type: Editing History Insertion"
     ligation        3184..3208
                     /label="Ligation"
     source          3209..3224
                     /created_by="User"
                     /modified_by="User"
                     /label="WeissmanPlasmid"
     misc_binding    3224..3243
                     /created_by="User"
                     /modified_by="User"
                     /label="GBC_CloningSite"
     motif           3224..3229
                     /created_by="User"
                     /label="EcoRI"
     motif           3238..3243
                     /created_by="User"
                     /label="EcoRI"
     misc_feature    3239..3738
                     /label="1_gBlock_site-site-scaf-BsmBI-hU6"
                     /note="Geneious type: Inserted sequence"
     misc_feature    <3244..>3295
                     /label="1_gBlock_site-site-scaf-BsmBI-hU6"
                     /note="Geneious type: Inserted sequence"
     source          3244..3248
                     /created_by="User"
                     /label="WeissmanPlasmid"
     misc_binding    3272..3295
                     /created_by="User"
                     /modified_by="User"
                     /label="EF1a-Puro-BFP_CloningSite"
     motif           3272..3279
                     /created_by="User"
                     /modified_by="User"
                     /label="NotI"
     motif           3288..3295
                     /created_by="User"
                     /modified_by="User"
                     /label="NotI"
     misc_RNA        complement(3319..3410)
                     /ApEinfo_fwdcolor="#ff3d4c"
                     /ApEinfo_revcolor="green"
                     /ApEinfo_graphicformat="arrow_data {{0 1 2 0 0 -1} {} 0}
                     width 5 offset 0"
                     /modified_by="User"
                     /label="Optimized scaffold sgRNA"
     misc_binding    3411..3463
                     /note="Filler"
                     /ApEinfo_fwdcolor="pink"
                     /ApEinfo_revcolor="pink"
                     /ApEinfo_graphicformat="arrow_data {{0 1 2 0 0 -1} {} 0}
                     width 5 offset 0"
                     /modified_by="User"
                     /label="Filler"
     motif           complement(3412..3417)
                     /ApEinfo_fwdcolor="cyan"
                     /ApEinfo_revcolor="green"
                     /ApEinfo_graphicformat="arrow_data {{0 1 2 0 0 -1} {} 0}
                     width 5 offset 0"
                     /modified_by="User"
                     /label="BsmBI"
     motif           3453..3458
                     /ApEinfo_label="BsmBI recognition site"
                     /ApEinfo_fwdcolor="cyan"
                     /ApEinfo_revcolor="green"
                     /ApEinfo_graphicformat="arrow_data {{0 1 2 0 0 -1} {} 0}
                     width 5 offset 0"
                     /modified_by="User"
                     /label="BsmBI"
     promoter        complement(3460..3708)
                     /note="hU6"
                     /ApEinfo_fwdcolor="#c48d3c"
                     /ApEinfo_revcolor="pink"
                     /ApEinfo_graphicformat="arrow_data {{0 1 2 0 0 -1} {} 0}
                     width 5 offset 0"
                     /label="hU6"
     misc_feature    3526..3531
                     /Recognition_pattern="CA^TATG"
                     /annotation_group="CATATG"
                     /label="NdeI, FauNDI"
                     /note="Geneious type: restriction site"
     ligation        3709..3738
                     /label="Ligation"
     LTR             3804..4404
                     /ApEinfo_revcolor="#faac61"
                     /ApEinfo_fwdcolor="#faac61"
                     /modified_by="User"
                     /label="WPRE"
     misc_feature    complement(3867..3887)
                     /Sequence="CATAGCGTAAAAGGAGCAACA"
                     /Hairpin_Tm="None"
                     /Tm="56.6"
                     /Self_Dimer_Tm="None" /%GC="42.9"
                     /created_by="primer3"
                     /label="WPRE-R"
                     /note="Geneious type: primer_bind_reverse"
     LTR             4594..4608
                     /ApEinfo_revcolor="#9eafd2"
                     /ApEinfo_fwdcolor="#9eafd2"
                     /label="cPPT"
     LTR             4931..5111
                     /ApEinfo_revcolor="#c6c9d1"
                     /ApEinfo_fwdcolor="#c6c9d1"
                     /label="3' LTR"
     rep_origin      5155..5837
                     /ApEinfo_revcolor="#b7e6d7"
                     /ApEinfo_fwdcolor="#b7e6d7"
                     /label="ColE1 origin"
     gene            complement(5935..1)
                     /ApEinfo_revcolor="#ff9ccd"
                     /ApEinfo_fwdcolor="#ff9ccd"
                     /label="AmpR"
ORIGIN
        1 tcattggaaa acgttcttcg gggcgaaaac tctcaaggat cttaccgctg ttgagatcca
       61 gttcgatgta acccactcgt gcacccaact gatcttcagc atcttttact ttcaccagcg
      121 tttctgggtg agcaaaaaca ggaaggcaaa atgccgcaaa aaagggaata agggcgacac
      181 ggaaatgttg aatactcata ctcttccttt ttcaatatta ttgaagcatt tatcagggtt
      241 attgtctcat gagcggatac atatttgaat gtatttagaa aaataaacaa ataggggttc
      301 cgcgcacatt tccccgaaaa gtgccacctg acgcttaagc ggtcgacgga tcgggagatc
      361 tcccgatccc ctatggtgca ctctcagtac aatctgctct gatgccgcat agttaagcca
      421 gtatctgctc cctgcttgtg tgttggaggt cgctgagtag tgcgcgagca aaatttaagc
      481 tacaacaagg caaggcttga ccgacaattg catgaagaat ctgcttaggg ttaggcgttt
      541 tgcgctgctt cgcgatgtac gggccagata tacgcgttga cattgattat tgactagtta
      601 ttaatagtaa tcaattacgg ggtcattagt tcatagccca tatatggagt tccgcgttac
      661 ataacttacg gtaaatggcc cgcctggctg accgcccaac gacccccgcc cattgacgtc
      721 aataatgacg tatgttccca tagtaacgcc aatagggact ttccattgac gtcaatgggt
      781 ggagtattta cggtaaactg cccacttggc agtacatcaa gtgtatcata tgccaagtac
      841 gccccctatt gacgtcaatg acggtaaatg gcccgcctgg cattatgccc agtacatgac
      901 cttatgggac tttcctactt ggcagtacat ctacgtatta gtcatcgcta ttaccatggt
      961 gatgcggttt tggcagtaca tcaatgggcg tggatagcgg tttgactcac ggggatttcc
     1021 aagtctccac cccattgacg tcaatgggag tttgttttgg caccaaaatc aacgggactt
     1081 tccaaaatgt cgtaacaact ccgccccatt gacgcaaatg ggcggtaggc gtgtacggtg
     1141 ggaggtctat ataagcagcg cgttttgcct gtactgggtc tctctggtta gaccagatct
     1201 gagcctggga gctctctggc taactaggga acccactgct taagcctcaa taaagcttgc
     1261 cttgagtgct tcaagtagtg tgtgcccgtc tgttgtgtga ctctggtaac tagagatccc
     1321 tcagaccctt ttagtcagtg tggaaaatct ctagcagtgg cgcccgaaca gggacttgaa
     1381 agcgaaaggg aaaccagagg agctctctcg acgcaggact cggcttgctg aagcgcgcac
     1441 ggcaagaggc gaggggcggc gactggtgag tacgccaaaa attttgacta gcggaggcta
     1501 gaaggagaga gatgggtgcg agagcgtcag tattaagcgg gggagaatta gatcgcgatg
     1561 ggaaaaaatt cggttaaggc cagggggaaa gaaaaaatat aaattaaaac atatagtatg
     1621 ggcaagcagg gagctagaac gattcgcagt taatcctggc ctgttagaaa catcagaagg
     1681 ctgtagacaa atactgggac agctacaacc atcccttcag acaggatcag aagaacttag
     1741 atcattatat aatacagtag caaccctcta ttgtgtgcat caaaggatag agataaaaga
     1801 caccaaggaa gctttagaca agatagagga agagcaaaac aaaagtaaga ccaccgcaca
     1861 gcaagcggcc ggccgcgctg atcttcagac ctggaggagg agatatgagg gacaattgga
     1921 gaagtgaatt atataaatat aaagtagtaa aaattgaacc attaggagta gcacccacca
     1981 aggcaaagag aagagtggtg cagagagaaa aaagagcagt gggaatagga gctttgttcc
     2041 ttgggttctt gggagcagca ggaagcacta tgggcgcagc gtcaatgacg ctgacggtac
     2101 aggccagaca attattgtct ggtatagtgc agcagcagaa caatttgctg agggctattg
     2161 aggcgcaaca gcatctgttg caactcacag tctggggcat caagcagctc caggcaagaa
     2221 tcctggctgt ggaaagatac ctaaaggatc aacagctcct ggggatttgg ggttgctctg
     2281 gaaaactcat ttgcaccact gctgtgcctt ggaatgctag ttggagtaat aaatctctgg
     2341 aacagatttg gaatcacacg acctggatgg agtgggacag agaaattaac aattacacaa
     2401 gcttaataca ctccttaatt gaagaatcgc aaaaccagca agaaaagaat gaacaagaat
     2461 tattggaatt agataaatgg gcaagtttgt ggaattggtt taacataaca aattggctgt
     2521 ggtatataaa attattcata atgatagtag gaggcttggt aggtttaaga atagtttttg
     2581 ctgtactttc tatagtgaat agagttaggc agggatattc accattatcg tttcagaccc
     2641 acctcccaac cccgagggga cccgacaggc ccgaaggaat agaagaagaa ggtggagaga
     2701 gagacagaga cagatccatt cgattagtga acggatcggc actgcgtgcg ccaattctgc
     2761 agacaaatgg cagtattcat ccacaatttt aaaagaaaag gggggattgg ggggtacagt
     2821 gcaggggaaa gaatagtaga cataatagca acagacatac aaactaaaga attacaaaaa
     2881 caaattacaa aaattcaaaa ttttcgggtt tattacaggg acagcagaga tccagtttgg
     2941 ttagtaccgg gcccgctcta gaccatagag cccaccgcat ccccagcatg cctgctattg
     3001 tcttcccaat cctccccctt gctgtcctgc cccaccccac cccccagaat agaatgacac
     3061 ctactcagac aatgcgatgc aatttcctca ttttattagg aaaggacagt gggagtggca
     3121 ccttccaggg tcaaggaagg cacgggggag gggcaaacaa cagatggctg gcaactagaa
     3181 ggcacagtcg aggctgatca gcgggtttaa acgggccctc taggaattca tgcatgcgaa
     3241 ttcaattcgc cagggttttc ccagtcacga cgcggccgca tgcatgcgcg gccgccacca
     3301 aacgtggctt gccagcccaa aaaagcaccg actcggtgcc actttttcaa gttgataacg
     3361 gactagcctt atttaaactt gctatgctgt ttccagcata gctcttaaac agagacgttg
     3421 aagatgaaac gtgtagtgtg ctcatttaca accgtctccg gtgtttcgtc ctttccacaa
     3481 gatatataaa gccaagaaat cgaaatactt tcaagttacg gtaagcatat gatagtccat
     3541 tttaaaacat aattttaaaa ctgcaaacta cccaagaaat tattactttc tacgtcacgt
     3601 attttgtact aatatctttg tgtttacagt caaattaatt ctaattatct ctctaacagc
     3661 cttgtatcgt atatgcaaat atgaaggaat catgggaaat aggccctcaa cgtcgaggga
     3721 cctaataact tcgtatagca tacattatac gaagttatac atgtttaagg gttccggttc
     3781 cactaggtac aattcgatat caagcttatc gataatcaac ctctggatta caaaatttgt
     3841 gaaagattga ctggtattct taactatgtt gctcctttta cgctatgtgg atacgctgct
     3901 ttaatgcctt tgtatcatgc tattgcttcc cgtatggctt tcattttctc ctccttgtat
     3961 aaatcctggt tgctgtctct ttatgaggag ttgtggcccg ttgtcaggca acgtggcgtg
     4021 gtgtgcactg tgtttgctga cgcaaccccc actggttggg gcattgccac cacctgtcag
     4081 ctcctttccg ggactttcgc tttccccctc cctattgcca cggcggaact catcgccgcc
     4141 tgccttgccc gctgctggac aggggctcgg ctgttgggca ctgacaattc cgtggtgttg
     4201 tcggggaaat catcgtcctt tccttggctg ctcgcctgtg ttgccacctg gattctgcgc
     4261 gggacgtcct tctgctacgt cccttcggcc ctcaatccag cggaccttcc ttcccgcggc
     4321 ctgctgccgg ctctgcggcc tcttccgcgt cttcgccttc gccctcagac gagtcggatc
     4381 tccctttggg ccgcctcccc gcatcgatac cgtcgacctc gatcgagacc tagaaaaaca
     4441 tggagcaatc acaagtagca atacagcagc taccaatgct gattgtgcct ggctagaagc
     4501 acaagaggag gaggaggtgg gttttccagt cacacctcag gtacctttaa gaccaatgac
     4561 ttacaaggca gctgtagatc ttagccactt tttaaaagaa aaggggggac tggaagggct
     4621 aattcactcc caacgaagac aagatatcct tgatctgtgg atctaccaca cacaaggcta
     4681 cttccctgat tggcagaact acacaccagg gccagggatc agatatccac tgacctttgg
     4741 atggtgctac aagctagtac cagttgagca agagaaggta gaagaagcca atgaaggaga
     4801 gaacacccgc ttgttacacc ctgtgagcct gcatgggatg gatgacccgg agagagaagt
     4861 attagagtgg aggtttgaca gccgcctagc atttcatcac atggcccgag agctgcatcc
     4921 ggactgtact gggtctctct ggttagacca gatctgagcc tgggagctct ctggctaact
     4981 agggaaccca ctgcttaagc ctcaataaag cttgccttga gtgcttcaag tagtgtgtgc
     5041 ccgtctgttg tgtgactctg gtaactagag atccctcaga cccttttagt cagtgtggaa
     5101 aatctctagc agcatgtgag caaaaggcca gcaaaaggcc aggaaccgta aaaaggccgc
     5161 gttgctggcg tttttccata ggctccgccc ccctgacgag catcacaaaa atcgacgctc
     5221 aagtcagagg tggcgaaacc cgacaggact ataaagatac caggcgtttc cccctggaag
     5281 ctccctcgtg cgctctcctg ttccgaccct gccgcttacc ggatacctgt ccgcctttct
     5341 cccttcggga agcgtggcgc tttctcatag ctcacgctgt aggtatctca gttcggtgta
     5401 ggtcgttcgc tccaagctgg gctgtgtgca cgaacccccc gttcagcccg accgctgcgc
     5461 cttatccggt aactatcgtc ttgagtccaa cccggtaaga cacgacttat cgccactggc
     5521 agcagccact ggtaacagga ttagcagagc gaggtatgta ggcggtgcta cagagttctt
     5581 gaagtggtgg cctaactacg gctacactag aagaacagta tttggtatct gcgctctgct
     5641 gaagccagtt accttcggaa aaagagttgg tagctcttga tccggcaaac aaaccaccgc
     5701 tggtagcggt ggtttttttg tttgcaagca gcagattacg cgcagaaaaa aaggatctca
     5761 agaagatcct ttgatctttt ctacggggtc tgacgctcag tggaacgaaa actcacgtta
     5821 agggattttg gtcatgagat tatcaaaaag gatcttcacc tagatccttt taaattaaaa
     5881 atgaagtttt aaatcaatct aaagtatata tgagtaaact tggtctgaca gttaccaatg
     5941 cttaatcagt gaggcaccta tctcagcgat ctgtctattt cgttcatcca tagttgcctg
     6001 actccccgtc gtgtagataa ctacgatacg ggagggctta ccatctggcc ccagtgctgc
     6061 aatgataccg cgagacccac gctcaccggc tccagattta tcagcaataa accagccagc
     6121 cggaagggcc gagcgcagaa gtggtcctgc aactttatcc gcctccatcc agtctattaa
     6181 ttgttgccgg gaagctagag taagtagttc gccagttaat agtttgcgca acgttgttgc
     6241 cattgctaca ggcatcgtgg tgtcacgctc gtcgtttggt atggcttcat tcagctccgg
     6301 ttcccaacga tcaaggcgag ttacatgatc ccccatgttg tgcaaaaaag cggttagctc
     6361 cttcggtcct ccgatcgttg tcagaagtaa gttggccgca gtgttatcac tcatggttat
     6421 ggcagcactg cataattctc ttactgtcat gccatccgta agatgctttt ctgtgactgg
     6481 tgagtactca accaagtcat tctgagaata gtgtatgcgg cgaccgagtt gctcttgccc
     6541 ggcgtcaata cgggataata ccgcgccaca tagcagaact ttaaaagtgc tca
//
