Features (pLannotate 1.2.2; 23 found; start..end, strand, type, name):
    200..304     -  promoter       AmpR promoter: bla
    363..415     -  misc_feature   bom (fragment): basis of mobility region from pBR322
    570..949     +  enhancer       CMV enhancer: human cytomegalovirus immediate early enhancer
    950..1149    +  promoter       CMV promoter: human cytomegalovirus (CMV) immediate early promoter
   1167..1347    +  LTR            5' LTR (truncated): truncated 5' long terminal repeat (LTR) from HIV-1
   1394..1519    +  misc_feature   HIV-1 Ψ: packaging signal of human immunodeficiency virus type 1
   1503..1841    +  CDS            HIV-1 gag (fragment): gag protein from human immunodeficiency virus 1; gag
   2016..2249    +  misc_feature   RRE: The Rev response element (RRE) of HIV-1 allows for Rev-dependent mRNA export from the nucleus to the cytoplasm.
   2626..2726    +  CDS            Rev (fragment): human immunodeficiency virus 1 (HIV-1) Rev protein; rev; enhances nuclear export of unspliced and incompletely spliced viral mRNAs
   2776..2893    +  misc_feature   cPPT/CTS: central polypurine tract and central termination sequence of HIV-1
   2952..3176    -  polyA_signal   bGH poly(A) signal: bovine growth hormone polyadenylation signal
   3237..3261    -  CDS            lacZα (fragment): LacZα fragment of β-galactosidase; lacZ fragment
   3284..3307    -  CDS            GST (fragment): glutathione S-transferase from Schistosoma japonicum
   3314..3381    -  misc_RNA       tracrRNA (fragment): trans-activating CRISPR RNA for the Streptococcus pyogenes CRISPR/Cas9 system
   3457..3697    -  promoter       U6 promoter: RNA polymerase III promoter for human U6 snRNA
   3714..3747    +  protein_bind   loxP: Cre-mediated recombination occurs in the 8-bp core sequence (GCATACAT). Cre recombinase
   3780..3803    +  misc_feature   MCS (fragment): pBluescript multiple cloning site
   3803..4391    +  misc_feature   WPRE: woodchuck hepatitis virus posttranscriptional regulatory element
   4392..4411    +  misc_feature   MCS (fragment): pBluescript multiple cloning site
   4413..4913    +  CDS            nef (fragment): NEF_HV1LA - Experimental evidence at protein level: Swiss-Prot protein existence level 1. Extracellular Nef protein targets CD4(+) T-lymphocytes for apoptosis by interacting with CXCR4 surface receptors. From Human immunodeficiency virus type 1 group M subtype B (isolate Lai) (HIV-1).
   4920..5100    +  LTR            5' LTR (truncated): truncated 5' long terminal repeat (LTR) from HIV-1
   5162..5750    -  rep_origin     ori: high-copy-number ColE1/pMB1/pBR322/pUC origin of replication
   5921..199     -  CDS            AmpR (across the origin): β-lactamase; bla; confers resistance to ampicillin, carbenicillin, and related antibiotics
>Addgene plasmid #85801 | pPS | addgene full sequence | sequence record 323561 | Addgene NGS Result
TCATTGGAAAACGTTCTTCGGGGCGAAAACTCTCAAGGATCTTACCGCTGTTGAGATCCAGTTCGATGTA
ACCCACTCGTGCACCCAACTGATCTTCAGCATCTTTTACTTTCACCAGCGTTTCTGGGTGAGCAAAAACA
GGAAGGCAAAATGCCGCAAAAAAGGGAATAAGGGCGACACGGAAATGTTGAATACTCATACTCTTCCTTT
TTCAATATTATTGAAGCATTTATCAGGGTTATTGTCTCATGAGCGGATACATATTTGAATGTATTTAGAA
AAATAAACAAATAGGGGTTCCGCGCACATTTCCCCGAAAAGTGCCACCTGACGTCGACGGATCGGGAGAT
CTCCCGATCCCCTATGGTGCACTCTCAGTACAATCTGCTCTGATGCCGCATAGTTAAGCCAGTATCTGCT
CCCTGCTTGTGTGTTGGAGGTCGCTGAGTAGTGCGCGAGCAAAATTTAAGCTACAACAAGGCAAGGCTTG
ACCGACAATTGCATGAAGAATCTGCTTAGGGTTAGGCGTTTTGCGCTGCTTCGCGATGTACGGGCCAGAT
ATACGCGTTGACATTGATTATTGACTAGTTATTAATAGTAATCAATTACGGGGTCATTAGTTCATAGCCC
ATATATGGAGTTCCGCGTTACATAACTTACGGTAAATGGCCCGCCTGGCTGACCGCCCAACGACCCCCGC
CCATTGACGTCAATAATGACGTATGTTCCCATAGTAACGCCAATAGGGACTTTCCATTGACGTCAATGGG
TGGAGTATTTACGGTAAACTGCCCACTTGGCAGTACATCAAGTGTATCATATGCCAAGTACGCCCCCTAT
TGACGTCAATGACGGTAAATGGCCCGCCTGGCATTATGCCCAGTACATGACCTTATGGGACTTTCCTACT
TGGCAGTACATCTACGTATTAGTCATCGCTATTACCATGGTGATGCGGTTTTGGCAGTACATCAATGGGC
GTGGATAGCGGTTTGACTCACGGGGATTTCCAAGTCTCCACCCCATTGACGTCAATGGGAGTTTGTTTTG
GCACCAAAATCAACGGGACTTTCCAAAATGTCGTAACAACTCCGCCCCATTGACGCAAATGGGCGGTAGG
CGTGTACGGTGGGAGGTCTATATAAGCAGCGCGTTTTGCCTGTACTGGGTCTCTCTGGTTAGACCAGATC
TGAGCCTGGGAGCTCTCTGGCTAACTAGGGAACCCACTGCTTAAGCCTCAATAAAGCTTGCCTTGAGTGC
TTCAAGTAGTGTGTGCCCGTCTGTTGTGTGACTCTGGTAACTAGAGATCCCTCAGACCCTTTTAGTCAGT
GTGGAAAATCTCTAGCAGTGGCGCCCGAACAGGGACTTGAAAGCGAAAGGGAAACCAGAGGAGCTCTCTC
GACGCAGGACTCGGCTTGCTGAAGCGCGCACGGCAAGAGGCGAGGGGCGGCGACTGGTGAGTACGCCAAA
AATTTTGACTAGCGGAGGCTAGAAGGAGAGAGATGGGTGCGAGAGCGTCAGTATTAAGCGGGGGAGAATT
AGATCGCGATGGGAAAAAATTCGGTTAAGGCCAGGGGGAAAGAAAAAATATAAATTAAAACATATAGTAT
GGGCAAGCAGGGAGCTAGAACGATTCGCAGTTAATCCTGGCCTGTTAGAAACATCAGAAGGCTGTAGACA
AATACTGGGACAGCTACAACCATCCCTTCAGACAGGATCAGAAGAACTTAGATCATTATATAATACAGTA
GCAACCCTCTATTGTGTGCATCAAAGGATAGAGATAAAAGACACCAAGGAAGCTTTAGACAAGATAGAGG
AAGAGCAAAACAAAAGTAAGACCACCGCACAGCAAGCGGCCGGCCGCTGATCTTCAGACCTGGAGGAGGA
GATATGAGGGACAATTGGAGAAGTGAATTATATAAATATAAAGTAGTAAAAATTGAACCATTAGGAGTAG
CACCCACCAAGGCAAAGAGAAGAGTGGTGCAGAGAGAAAAAAGAGCAGTGGGAATAGGAGCTTTGTTCCT
TGGGTTCTTGGGAGCAGCAGGAAGCACTATGGGCGCAGCGTCAATGACGCTGACGGTACAGGCCAGACAA
TTATTGTCTGGTATAGTGCAGCAGCAGAACAATTTGCTGAGGGCTATTGAGGCGCAACAGCATCTGTTGC
AACTCACAGTCTGGGGCATCAAGCAGCTCCAGGCAAGAATCCTGGCTGTGGAAAGATACCTAAAGGATCA
ACAGCTCCTGGGGATTTGGGGTTGCTCTGGAAAACTCATTTGCACCACTGCTGTGCCTTGGAATGCTAGT
TGGAGTAATAAATCTCTGGAACAGATTTGGAATCACACGACCTGGATGGAGTGGGACAGAGAAATTAACA
ATTACACAAGCTTAATACACTCCTTAATTGAAGAATCGCAAAACCAGCAAGAAAAGAATGAACAAGAATT
ATTGGAATTAGATAAATGGGCAAGTTTGTGGAATTGGTTTAACATAACAAATTGGCTGTGGTATATAAAA
TTATTCATAATGATAGTAGGAGGCTTGGTAGGTTTAAGAATAGTTTTTGCTGTACTTTCTATAGTGAATA
GAGTTAGGCAGGGATATTCACCATTATCGTTTCAGACCCACCTCCCAACCCCGAGGGGACCCGACAGGCC
CGAAGGAATAGAAGAAGAAGGTGGAGAGAGAGACAGAGACAGATCCATTCGATTAGTGAACGGATCGGCA
CTGCGTGCGCCAATTCTGCAGACAAATGGCAGTATTCATCCACAATTTTAAAAGAAAAGGGGGGATTGGG
GGGTACAGTGCAGGGGAAAGAATAGTAGACATAATAGCAACAGACATACAAACTAAAGAATTACAAAAAC
AAATTACAAAAATTCAAAATTTTCGGGTTTATTACAGGGACAGCAGAGATCCAGTTTGGTTAGTACCGGG
CCCGCTCTAGACCATAGAGCCCACCGCATCCCCAGCATGCCTGCTATTGTCTTCCCAATCCTCCCCCTTG
CTGTCCTGCCCCACCCCACCCCCCAGAATAGAATGACACCTACTCAGACAATGCGATGCAATTTCCTCAT
TTTATTAGGAAAGGACAGTGGGAGTGGCACCTTCCAGGGTCAAGGAAGGCACGGGGGAGGGGCAAACAAC
AGATGGCTGGCAACTAGAAGGCACAGTCGAGGCTGATCAGCGGGTTTAAACGGGCCCTCTAGGAATTCAT
GCATGCGAATTCAATTCGCCAGGGTTTTCCCAGTCACGACGCGGCCGCATGCATGCGCGGCCGCCACCAA
ACGTGGCTTGCCAGCCCAAAAAAGCACCGACTCGGTGCCACTTTTTCAAGTTGATAACGGACTAGCCTTA
TTTAAACTTGCTATGCTGTTTCCAGCATAGCTCTTAAACAGAGACGTTGAAGATGAAACGTGTAGTGTGC
TCATTTACAACCGTCTCCGGTGTTTCGTCCTTTCCACAAGATATATAAAGCCAAGAAATCGAAATACTTT
CAAGTTACGGTAAGCATATGATAGTCCATTTTAAAACATAATTTTAAAACTGCAAACTACCCAAGAAATT
ATTACTTTCTACGTCACGTATTTTGTACTAATATCTTTGTGTTTACAGTCAAATTAATTCTAATTATCTC
TCTAACAGCCTTGTATCGTATATGCAAATATGAAGGAATCATGGGAAATAGGCCCTCAACGTCGAGGGAC
CTAATAACTTCGTATAGCATACATTATACGAAGTTATACATGTTTAAGGGTTCCGGTTCCACTAGGTACA
ATTCGATATCAAGCTTATCGATAATCAACCTCTGGATTACAAAATTTGTGAAAGATTGACTGGTATTCTT
AACTATGTTGCTCCTTTTACGCTATGTGGATACGCTGCTTTAATGCCTTTGTATCATGCTATTGCTTCCC
GTATGGCTTTCATTTTCTCCTCCTTGTATAAATCCTGGTTGCTGTCTCTTTATGAGGAGTTGTGGCCCGT
TGTCAGGCAACGTGGCGTGGTGTGCACTGTGTTTGCTGACGCAACCCCCACTGGTTGGGGCATTGCCACC
ACCTGTCAGCTCCTTTCCGGGACTTTCGCTTTCCCCCTCCCTATTGCCACGGCGGAACTCATCGCCGCCT
GCCTTGCCCGCTGCTGGACAGGGGCTCGGCTGTTGGGCACTGACAATTCCGTGGTGTTGTCGGGGAAATC
ATCGTCCTTTCCTTGGCTGCTCGCCTGTGTTGCCACCTGGATTCTGCGCGGGACGTCCTTCTGCTACGTC
CCTTCGGCCCTCAATCCAGCGGACCTTCCTTCCCGCGGCCTGCTGCCGGCTCTGCGGCCTCTTCCGCGTC
TTCGCCTTCGCCCTCAGACGAGTCGGATCTCCCTTTGGGCCGCCTCCCCGCATCGATACCGTCGACCTCG
ATCGAGACCTAGAAAAACATGGAGCAATCACAAGTAGCAATACAGCAGCTACCAATGCTGATTGTGCCTG
GCTAGAAGCACAAGAGGAGGAGGAGGTGGGTTTTCCAGTCACACCTCAGGTACCTTTAAGACCAATGACT
TACAAGGCAGCTGTAGATCTTAGCCACTTTTTAAAAGAAAAGGGGGGACTGGAAGGGCTAATTCACTCCC
AACGAAGACAAGATATCCTTGATCTGTGGATCTACCACACACAAGGCTACTTCCCTGATTGGCAGAACTA
CACACCAGGGCCAGGGATCAGATATCCACTGACCTTTGGATGGTGCTACAAGCTAGTACCAGTTGAGCAA
GAGAAGGTAGAAGAAGCCAATGAAGGAGAGAACACCCGCTTGTTACACCCTGTGAGCCTGCATGGGATGG
ATGACCCGGAGAGAGAAGTATTAGAGTGGAGGTTTGACAGCCGCCTAGCATTTCATCACATGGCCCGAGA
GCTGCATCCGGACTGTACTGGGTCTCTCTGGTTAGACCAGATCTGAGCCTGGGAGCTCTCTGGCTAACTA
GGGAACCCACTGCTTAAGCCTCAATAAAGCTTGCCTTGAGTGCTTCAAGTAGTGTGTGCCCGTCTGTTGT
GTGACTCTGGTAACTAGAGATCCCTCAGACCCTTTTAGTCAGTGTGGAAAATCTCTAGCAGCATGTGAGC
AAAAGGCCAGCAAAAGGCCAGGAACCGTAAAAAGGCCGCGTTGCTGGCGTTTTTCCATAGGCTCCGCCCC
CCTGACGAGCATCACAAAAATCGACGCTCAAGTCAGAGGTGGCGAAACCCGACAGGACTATAAAGATACC
AGGCGTTTCCCCCTGGAAGCTCCCTCGTGCGCTCTCCTGTTCCGACCCTGCCGCTTACCGGATACCTGTC
CGCCTTTCTCCCTTCGGGAAGCGTGGCGCTTTCTCATAGCTCACGCTGTAGGTATCTCAGTTCGGTGTAG
GTCGTTCGCTCCAAGCTGGGCTGTGTGCACGAACCCCCCGTTCAGCCCGACCGCTGCGCCTTATCCGGTA
ACTATCGTCTTGAGTCCAACCCGGTAAGACACGACTTATCGCCACTGGCAGCAGCCACTGGTAACAGGAT
TAGCAGAGCGAGGTATGTAGGCGGTGCTACAGAGTTCTTGAAGTGGTGGCCTAACTACGGCTACACTAGA
AGAACAGTATTTGGTATCTGCGCTCTGCTGAAGCCAGTTACCTTCGGAAAAAGAGTTGGTAGCTCTTGAT
CCGGCAAACAAACCACCGCTGGTAGCGGTGGTTTTTTTGTTTGCAAGCAGCAGATTACGCGCAGAAAAAA
AGGATCTCAAGAAGATCCTTTGATCTTTTCTACGGGGTCTGACGCTCAGTGGAACGAAAACTCACGTTAA
GGGATTTTGGTCATGAGATTATCAAAAAGGATCTTCACCTAGATCCTTTTAAATTAAAAATGAAGTTTTA
AATCAATCTAAAGTATATATGAGTAAACTTGGTCTGACAGTTACCAATGCTTAATCAGTGAGGCACCTAT
CTCAGCGATCTGTCTATTTCGTTCATCCATAGTTGCCTGACTCCCCGTCGTGTAGATAACTACGATACGG
GAGGGCTTACCATCTGGCCCCAGTGCTGCAATGATACCGCGAGACCCACGCTCACCGGCTCCAGATTTAT
CAGCAATAAACCAGCCAGCCGGAAGGGCCGAGCGCAGAAGTGGTCCTGCAACTTTATCCGCCTCCATCCA
GTCTATTAATTGTTGCCGGGAAGCTAGAGTAAGTAGTTCGCCAGTTAATAGTTTGCGCAACGTTGTTGCC
ATTGCTACAGGCATCGTGGTGTCACGCTCGTCGTTTGGTATGGCTTCATTCAGCTCCGGTTCCCAACGAT
CAAGGCGAGTTACATGATCCCCCATGTTGTGCAAAAAAGCGGTTAGCTCCTTCGGTCCTCCGATCGTTGT
CAGAAGTAAGTTGGCCGCAGTGTTATCACTCATGGTTATGGCAGCACTGCATAATTCTCTTACTGTCATG
CCATCCGTAAGATGCTTTTCTGTGACTGGTGAGTACTCAACCAAGTCATTCTGAGAATAGTGTATGCGGC
GACCGAGTTGCTCTTGCCCGGCGTCAATACGGGATAATACCGCGCCACATAGCAGAACTTTAAAAGTGCT
CA
